Addgene plasmid #22625: pJB038
Depositing lab: Lynn Hudson. Depositing organization: National Institute of Neurological Disorders and Strokes (NINDS). Publication: Identification of cis-regulatory elements in the myelin proteolipid protein (PLP) gene. Berndt JA, Kim JG, Hudson LD. J Biol Chem. 1992 Jul 25. 267(21):14730-7. PubMed 1378839.
Backbone
  Vector backbone: p18CAT
  Backbone manufacturer: R. McKinnon
  Backbone size w/o insert (bp): 4728
  Vector type: CAT reporter plasmid
Growth in bacteria
  Bacterial resistance: Ampicillin, 100 μg/mL
  Growth temperature: 37°C
  Growth strain: DH5alpha
  Growth instructions: DH5 alpha
  Copy number: Unknown
Gene/Insert
  Gene/Insert name: human genomic PLP promoter region
  Species: H. sapiens (human)
  Insert size (bp): 30
  Entrez Gene: POU3F2 (a.k.a. BRN2, N-Oct3, OCT7, OTF-7, OTF7, POUF3, brn-2, oct-7)
  Cloning method: Restriction Enzyme; 5′ cloning site HindIII (not destroyed); 3′ cloning site HindIII (not destroyed)
  Sequencing primers: 5′ n/a; 3′ n/a
Terms and licenses: Academic/Nonprofit Terms; Industry Terms: Not Available to Industry
Depositor comments: Insert is 30bp ) of the Human PLP 5' upstream, promoter region and Exon1 (-18 to +12) in the correct orientation. This PLP DNA cloned by Hudson lab.
How to cite: pJB038 was a gift from Lynn Hudson (Addgene plasmid # 22625 ; http://n2t.net/addgene:22625 ; RRID:Addgene_22625)
