[The description below was written by a language model from this plasmid's Addgene catalogue record.]
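Description:
pJB038 is a chloramphenicol acetyltransferase (CAT) reporter plasmid built on the p18CAT backbone (about 4.7 kb without insert). It is propagated in E. coli under ampicillin selection; the record lists the copy number as unknown and does not describe the origin of replication or any other backbone elements, and no feature table is available to confirm them.

The insert is a very short, 30 bp fragment of human genomic DNA from the myelin proteolipid protein (PLP) gene. It spans positions -18 to +12 relative to the transcription start, so it covers the immediate upstream promoter region and the beginning of exon 1. It was cloned into a HindIII site, which is retained on both sides, and the depositor notes that it lies in the correct (sense) orientation, presumably relative to the CAT reporter. In this kind of design, CAT enzyme activity measured after transfection serves as a readout of the transcriptional activity conferred by the cloned fragment. A piece this small would represent a minimal region around the start site rather than a full promoter.

The construct comes from work aimed at identifying cis-regulatory elements in the PLP gene. It most plausibly serves as one member of a series of promoter fragments compared for reporter activity, although the record does not describe the other constructs or the cell types used. The catalogue entry links the insert to the Entrez gene POU3F2 (BRN2), a POU-domain transcription factor, rather than to PLP itself. The record does not explain this, and the insert description and depositor comments consistently identify the sequence as PLP promoter DNA.
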