>Addgene plasmid #22625 | pJB038 | addgene partial sequence | sequence record 28491 | 22625 with CAT-R
GGTGGTATATCCNGTGATTTTTTTCTCCNTTTTAGCTTCCTTAGCTCCTGAAAATCTCGCCAAGCGAAAA
GGGCTTTCTGATTGACAGCCAACCCGCTTGCATGCCTGCAGGTCGACTCTAGAGGATCCCCGGGTACCGA
GCTCGAATTCGTAATCATGTCATAGCTGTTTCCTGTGTGAAATTGTTATCCGCTCACAATTCCACACAAC
ATACGAGCCGGAAGCATAAAGTGTAAAGCCTGGGGTGCCTAATGAGTGAGCTAACTCACATTAATTGCGT
TGCGCTCACTGCCCGCTTTCCAGTCGGGAAACCTGTCGTGCCAGATACTGGCTTAACTATGCGGCATCAG
AGCAGATTGTACTGAGAGTGCACCATATGCGGTGTGAAATACCGCACAGATGCGTAAGGAGAAAATACCG
CATCAGGCGCTCTTCCGCTTCCTCGCTCACTGACTCGCTGCGCTCGGTCGTTCGGCTGCGGCGAGCGGTA
TCAGCTCACTCAAAGGCGGTAATACGGTTATCCACAGAATCAGGGGATAACGCAGGAAAGAACATGTGAG
CAAAAGGCCAGCAAAAGGCCAGGAACCGTAAAAAGGCCGCGTTGCTGGCGTTTTTCCATAGGCTCCGCCC
CCCTGACGAGCATCACAAAAATCGACGCTCAAGTCAGAGGTGGCGAAACCCGACAGGACTATAAAGATAC
CAGGCGTTTCCCCCTGGAAGCTCCCTCGTGCGCTCTCCTGTTCCGACCCTGCCGCTTACCGGATACCTGT
CCGCCTTTCTCCCTTCGGGAAGCGTGGCGCTTTCTCATAGCTCACGCTGTANGTATCTCAGTTCGGTGTA
NGTCGTTCGCTCCAAGCTGGGCTGTGTGCACGAACCCCCCGTTCAGCCCGANCGCTGCGCCTTATCCGGT
AACTATCGTCTTGAGTCCAACCCGGTAAGACACGACTT
